Addgene plasmid #27358: LeGO-iG
Depositing lab: Boris Fehse. Depositing organization: Universitaetsklinikum Hamburg-Eppendorf. Publication: A multicolor panel of novel lentiviral "gene ontology" (LeGO) vectors for functional gene analysis. Weber K, Bartsch U, Stocking C, Fehse B. Mol Ther. 2008 Apr . 16(4):698-706. 10.1038/mt.2008.6 PubMed 18362927.
Backbone
  Vector backbone: LeGO
  Backbone size w/o insert (bp): 8159
  Vector type: Mammalian Expression, Lentiviral
Growth in bacteria
  Bacterial resistance: Ampicillin, 100 μg/mL
  Growth temperature: 37°C
  Growth strain: Stbl3
  Growth instructions: Any (like TOP10, XL10-Gold or Stbl)
  Copy number: High Copy
Gene/Insert
  Gene/Insert name: U6 promoter, SFFV promoter, IRES-eGFP
  Cloning method: Restriction Enzyme
  Sequencing primers: 5′ GAGCTCACAACCCCTCACTC
Resource information
  A portion of this plasmid was derived from a plasmid made by: The eGFP cDNA is from Clontech. The lenti backbone is a derivative of pLentiLox3.7 developed at the MIT (http://web.mit.edu/jacks-lab/protocols/pll37.htm).
Terms and licenses: Academic/Nonprofit Terms; Industry Terms: Not Available to Industry
Depositor comments: HIV-1 derived third generation lentiviral vector for the expression of a cDNA and an shRNA. Compatibel to shRNAs cloned in pSUPER (XbaI/XhoI). Multiple cloning site for the cDNA: BamHI, EcoRI, SbfI, StuI, NotI. An internal ribosome entry site (IRES) is used to express the marker gene. Use second generation (like psPAX2) or third generation (like pMDLg/pRRE + pRSV-Rev) systems for packaging in addition to a VSV-G expressing plasmid (or another envelope protein). Please visit the LeGO-Vector home page for more information: http://www.LentiGO-Vectors.de
How to cite: LeGO-iG was a gift from Boris Fehse (Addgene plasmid # 27358 ; http://n2t.net/addgene:27358 ; RRID:Addgene_27358)
