[The description below was written by a language model from this plasmid's Addgene catalogue record and pLannotate feature annotations shown in this document.]
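Description:
LeGO-iG is an HIV-1-derived third-generation lentiviral vector of the LeGO ("lentiviral gene ontology") series, built on a derivative of pLentiLox3.7 and intended for mammalian cells. It allows a cDNA and an shRNA to be expressed together with a fluorescent marker. The 8,159 bp plasmid is propagated in E. coli through a high-copy ColE1/pUC-type origin with ampicillin selection (AmpR). A CMV enhancer/promoter fused to a truncated 5' LTR drives transcription of the vector genome in packaging cells. It is followed by the Ψ packaging signal with a partial gag segment, the Rev response element for Rev-dependent nuclear export, and the cPPT/CTS. A second truncated LTR element closes the proviral region at the 3' end, preceded by a nef fragment.

The payload combines two expression units. A mouse U6 RNA polymerase III promoter sits upstream of a cloning site for shRNA cassettes, which the depositor notes is compatible with hairpins transferred from pSUPER. Downstream, the spleen focus-forming virus (SFFV) LTR promoter drives a multiple cloning site for a cDNA of choice, followed by an EMCV IRES and EGFP. The inserted gene and the green marker are therefore translated from one bicistronic transcript, and transduced cells can be identified by fluorescence. As deposited, no cDNA or shRNA is recorded, so this is the empty vector. Two loxP sites in the same orientation flank the SFFV–IRES–EGFP unit, which should permit its excision by Cre. A WPRE after the second loxP site enhances transcript expression. Particles are produced by co-transfection with second- or third-generation packaging plasmids plus an envelope plasmid such as VSV-G. The vector is used for functional gene analysis by overexpression and/or knockdown.
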