Features (pLannotate 1.2.2; 24 found; start..end, strand, type, name):
     31..83      -  misc_feature   bom (fragment): basis of mobility region from pBR322
    238..617     +  enhancer       CMV enhancer: human cytomegalovirus immediate early enhancer
    618..817     +  promoter       CMV promoter: human cytomegalovirus (CMV) immediate early promoter
    835..1015    +  LTR            5' LTR (truncated): truncated 5' long terminal repeat (LTR) from HIV-1
   1062..1187    +  misc_feature   HIV-1 Ψ: packaging signal of human immunodeficiency virus type 1
   1171..1509    +  CDS            HIV-1 gag (fragment): gag protein from human immunodeficiency virus 1; gag
   1686..1919    +  misc_feature   RRE: The Rev response element (RRE) of HIV-1 allows for Rev-dependent mRNA export from the nucleus to the cytoplasm.
   2296..2396    +  CDS            Rev (fragment): human immunodeficiency virus 1 (HIV-1) Rev protein; rev; enhances nuclear export of unspliced and incompletely spliced viral mRNAs
   2446..2563    +  misc_feature   cPPT/CTS: central polypurine tract and central termination sequence of HIV-1
   2622..2935    +  promoter       U6 promoter: RNA polymerase III promoter for mouse U6 snRNA (Das et al., 1988)
   2948..2975    -  misc_feature   MCS (fragment): pBluescript multiple cloning site
   3010..3043    +  protein_bind   loxP: Cre-mediated recombination occurs in the 8-bp core sequence (GCATACAT). Cre recombinase
   3114..3520    +  promoter       SFFV promoter: spleen focus-forming virus long terminal repeat (LTR) promoter
   3717..4179    +  misc_feature   IRES: internal ribosome entry site (IRES) of the encephalomyocarditis virus (EMCV)
   4193..4912    +  CDS            EGFP: the original enhanced GFP (Yang et al., 1996) mammalian codon-optimized
   4959..4992    +  protein_bind   loxP: Cre-mediated recombination occurs in the 8-bp core sequence (GCATACAT). Cre recombinase
   5025..5048    +  misc_feature   MCS (fragment): pBluescript multiple cloning site
   5048..5636    +  misc_feature   WPRE: woodchuck hepatitis virus posttranscriptional regulatory element
   5637..5656    +  misc_feature   MCS (fragment): pBluescript multiple cloning site
   5658..6158    +  CDS            nef (fragment): NEF_HV1LA - Experimental evidence at protein level: Swiss-Prot protein existence level 1. Extracellular Nef protein targets CD4(+) T-lymphocytes for apoptosis by interacting with CXCR4 surface receptors. From Human immunodeficiency virus type 1 group M subtype B (isolate Lai) (HIV-1).
   6165..6345    +  LTR            5' LTR (truncated): truncated 5' long terminal repeat (LTR) from HIV-1
   6407..6995    -  rep_origin     ori: high-copy-number ColE1/pMB1/pBR322/pUC origin of replication
   7166..8026    -  CDS            AmpR: β-lactamase; bla; confers resistance to ampicillin, carbenicillin, and related antibiotics
   8027..8131    -  promoter       AmpR promoter: bla
>Addgene plasmid #27358 | LeGO-iG | depositor full sequence | sequence record 12905 | Author sequence
GTCGACGGATCGGGAGATCTCCCGATCCCCTATGGTGCACTCTCAGTACAATCTGCTCTGATGCCGCATA
GTTAAGCCAGTATCTGCTCCCTGCTTGTGTGTTGGAGGTCGCTGAGTAGTGCGCGAGCAAAATTTAAGCT
ACAACAAGGCAAGGCTTGACCGACAATTGCATGAAGAATCTGCTTAGGGTTAGGCGTTTTGCGCTGCTTC
GCGATGTACGGGCCAGATATACGCGTTGACATTGATTATTGACTAGTTATTAATAGTAATCAATTACGGG
GTCATTAGTTCATAGCCCATATATGGAGTTCCGCGTTACATAACTTACGGTAAATGGCCCGCCTGGCTGA
CCGCCCAACGACCCCCGCCCATTGACGTCAATAATGACGTATGTTCCCATAGTAACGCCAATAGGGACTT
TCCATTGACGTCAATGGGTGGAGTATTTACGGTAAACTGCCCACTTGGCAGTACATCAAGTGTATCATAT
GCCAAGTACGCCCCCTATTGACGTCAATGACGGTAAATGGCCCGCCTGGCATTATGCCCAGTACATGACC
TTATGGGACTTTCCTACTTGGCAGTACATCTACGTATTAGTCATCGCTATTACCATGGTGATGCGGTTTT
GGCAGTACATCAATGGGCGTGGATAGCGGTTTGACTCACGGGGATTTCCAAGTCTCCACCCCATTGACGT
CAATGGGAGTTTGTTTTGGCACCAAAATCAACGGGACTTTCCAAAATGTCGTAACAACTCCGCCCCATTG
ACGCAAATGGGCGGTAGGCGTGTACGGTGGGAGGTCTATATAAGCAGCGCGTTTTGCCTGTACTGGGTCT
CTCTGGTTAGACCAGATCTGAGCCTGGGAGCTCTCTGGCTAACTAGGGAACCCACTGCTTAAGCCTCAAT
AAAGCTTGCCTTGAGTGCTTCAAGTAGTGTGTGCCCGTCTGTTGTGTGACTCTGGTAACTAGAGATCCCT
CAGACCCTTTTAGTCAGTGTGGAAAATCTCTAGCAGTGGCGCCCGAACAGGGACTTGAAAGCGAAAGGGA
AACCAGAGGAGCTCTCTCGACGCAGGACTCGGCTTGCTGAAGCGCGCACGGCAAGAGGCGAGGGGCGGCG
ACTGGTGAGTACGCCAAAAATTTTGACTAGCGGAGGCTAGAAGGAGAGAGATGGGTGCGAGAGCGTCAGT
ATTAAGCGGGGGAGAATTAGATCGCGATGGGAAAAAATTCGGTTAAGGCCAGGGGGAAAGAAAAAATATA
AATTAAAACATATAGTATGGGCAAGCAGGGAGCTAGAACGATTCGCAGTTAATCCTGGCCTGTTAGAAAC
ATCAGAAGGCTGTAGACAAATACTGGGACAGCTACAACCATCCCTTCAGACAGGATCAGAAGAACTTAGA
TCATTATATAATACAGTAGCAACCCTCTATTGTGTGCATCAAAGGATAGAGATAAAAGACACCAAGGAAG
CTTTAGACAAGATAGAGGAAGAGCAAAACAAAAGTAAGACCACCGCACAGCAAGCGGCCGGCCGCGCTGA
TCTTCAGACCTGGAGGAGGAGATATGAGGGACAATTGGAGAAGTGAATTATATAAATATAAAGTAGTAAA
AATTGAACCATTAGGAGTAGCACCCACCAAGGCAAAGAGAAGAGTGGTGCAGAGAGAAAAAAGAGCAGTG
GGAATAGGAGCTTTGTTCCTTGGGTTCTTGGGAGCAGCAGGAAGCACTATGGGCGCAGCGTCAATGACGC
TGACGGTACAGGCCAGACAATTATTGTCTGGTATAGTGCAGCAGCAGAACAATTTGCTGAGGGCTATTGA
GGCGCAACAGCATCTGTTGCAACTCACAGTCTGGGGCATCAAGCAGCTCCAGGCAAGAATCCTGGCTGTG
GAAAGATACCTAAAGGATCAACAGCTCCTGGGGATTTGGGGTTGCTCTGGAAAACTCATTTGCACCACTG
CTGTGCCTTGGAATGCTAGTTGGAGTAATAAATCTCTGGAACAGATTTGGAATCACACGACCTGGATGGA
GTGGGACAGAGAAATTAACAATTACACAAGCTTAATACACTCCTTAATTGAAGAATCGCAAAACCAGCAA
GAAAAGAATGAACAAGAATTATTGGAATTAGATAAATGGGCAAGTTTGTGGAATTGGTTTAACATAACAA
ATTGGCTGTGGTATATAAAATTATTCATAATGATAGTAGGAGGCTTGGTAGGTTTAAGAATAGTTTTTGC
TGTACTTTCTATAGTGAATAGAGTTAGGCAGGGATATTCACCATTATCGTTTCAGACCCACCTCCCAACC
CCGAGGGGACCCGACAGGCCCGAAGGAATAGAAGAAGAAGGTGGAGAGAGAGACAGAGACAGATCCATTC
GATTAGTGAACGGATCGGCACTGCGTGCGCCAATTCTGCAGACAAATGGCAGTATTCATCCACAATTTTA
AAAGAAAAGGGGGGATTGGGGGGTACAGTGCAGGGGAAAGAATAGTAGACATAATAGCAACAGACATACA
AACTAAAGAATTACAAAAACAAATTACAAAAATTCAAAATTTTCGGGTTTATTACAGGGACAGCAGAGAT
CCAGTTTGGTTAGTACCGGGCCCGCTCTAGAGATCCGACGCCGCCATCTCTAGGCCCGCGCCGGCCCCCT
CGCACAGACTTGTGGGAGAAGCTCGGCTACTCCCCTGCCCCGGTTAATTTGCATATAATATTTCCTAGTA
ACTATAGAGGCTTAATGTGCGATAAAAGACAGATAATCTGTTCTTTTTAATACTAGCTACATTTTACATG
ATAGGCTTGGATTTCTATAAGAGATACAAATACTAAATTATTATTTTAAAAAACAGCACAAAAGGAAACT
CACCCTAACTGTAAAGTAATTGTGTGTTTTGAGACTATAAATATCCCTTGGAGAAAAGCCTTGTTAACGC
GCGGTGACCCTCGAGGTCGACGGTATCGATAAGCTCGCTTCACGAGATTCCAGCAGGTCGAGGGACCTAA
TAACTTCGTATAGCATACATTATACGAAGTTATATTAAGGGTTCCAAGCTTAAGCGGCCGGCCGCTGAAA
GACCCCACCTGTAGGTTTGGCAAGCTAGCTGCAGTAACGCCATTTTGCAAGGCATGGAAAAATACCAAAC
CAAGAATAGAGAAGTTCAGATCAAGGGCGGGTACATGAAAATAGCTAACGTTGGGCCAAACAGGATATCT
GCGGTGAGCAGTTTCGGCCCCGGCCCGGGGCCAAGAACAGATGGTCACCGCAGTTTCGGCCCCGGCCCGA
GGCCAAGAACAGATGGTCCCCAGATATGGCCCAACCCTCAGCAGTTTCTTAAGACCCATCAGATGTTTCC
AGGCTCCCCCAAGGACCTGAAATGACCCTGCGCCTTATTTGAATTAACCAATCAGCCTGCTTCTCGCTTC
TGTTCGCGCGCTTCTGCTTCCCGAGCTCTATAAAAGAGCTCACAACCCCTCACTCGGCGCGCCAGTCCTC
CGATTGACTGAGTCGCCCGGATCCCAGTGTGGTGGTACGGGAATTCCTGCAGGCCTCGACGAGGGCCGGC
GCGCCGCGGCCGCTACGTAAATTCCGCCCCCCCCCCCCCTCTCCCTCCCCCCCCCCTAACGTTACTGGCC
GAAGCCGCTTGGAATAAGGCCGGTGTGCGTTTGTCTATATGTTATTTTCCACCATATTGCCGTCTTTTGG
CAATGTGAGGGCCCGGAAACCTGGCCCTGTCTTCTTGACGAGCATTCCTAGGGGTCTTTCCCCTCTCGCC
AAAGGAATGCAAGGTCTGTTGAATGTCGTGAAGGAAGCAGTTCCTCTGGAAGCTTCTTGAAGACAAACAA
CGTCTGTAGCGACCCTTTGCAGGCAGCGGAACCCCCCACCTGGCGACAGGTGCCTCTGCGGCCAAAAGCC
ACGTGTATAAGATACACCTGCAAAGGCGGCACAACCCCAGTGCCACGTTGTGAGTTGGATAGTTGTGGAA
AGAGTCAAATGGCTCTCCTCAAGCGTATTCAACAAGGGGCTGAAGGATGCCCAGAAGGTACCCCATTGTA
TGGGATCTGATCTGGGGCCTCGGTGCACATGCTTTACATGTGTTTAGTCGAGGTTAAAAAAACGTCTAGG
CCCCCCGAACCACGGGGACGTGGTTTTCCTTTGAAAAACACGATGATAATATGGCCACAACCATGGTGAG
CAAGGGCGAGGAGCTGTTCACCGGGGTGGTGCCCATCCTGGTCGAGCTGGACGGCGACGTAAACGGCCAC
AAGTTCAGCGTGTCCGGCGAGGGCGAGGGCGATGCCACCTACGGCAAGCTGACCCTGAAGTTCATCTGCA
CCACCGGCAAGCTGCCCGTGCCCTGGCCCACCCTCGTGACCACCCTGACCTACGGCGTGCAGTGCTTCAG
CCGCTACCCCGACCACATGAAGCAGCACGACTTCTTCAAGTCCGCCATGCCCGAAGGCTACGTCCAGGAG
CGCACCATCTTCTTCAAGGACGACGGCAACTACAAGACCCGCGCCGAGGTGAAGTTCGAGGGCGACACCC
TGGTGAACCGCATCGAGCTGAAGGGCATCGACTTCAAGGAGGACGGCAACATCCTGGGGCACAAGCTGGA
GTACAACTACAACAGCCACAACGTCTATATCATGGCCGACAAGCAGAAGAACGGCATCAAGGTGAACTTC
AAGATCCGCCACAACATCGAGGACGGCAGCGTGCAGCTCGCCGACCACTACCAGCAGAACACCCCCATCG
GCGACGGCCCCGTGCTGCTGCCCGACAACCACTACCTGAGCACCCAGTCCGCCCTGAGCAAAGACCCCAA
CGAGAAGCGCGATCACATGGTCCTGCTGGAGTTCGTGACCGCCGCCGGGATCACTCTCGGCATGGACGAG
CTGTACAAGTAAAGCGGCCGGCCGCCAGCACAGTGGTCGAAATTCGTCGAGGGACCTAATAACTTCGTAT
AGCATACATTATACGAAGTTATACATGTTTAAGGGTTCCGGTTCCACTAGGTACAATTCGATATCAAGCT
TATCGATAATCAACCTCTGGATTACAAAATTTGTGAAAGATTGACTGGTATTCTTAACTATGTTGCTCCT
TTTACGCTATGTGGATACGCTGCTTTAATGCCTTTGTATCATGCTATTGCTTCCCGTATGGCTTTCATTT
TCTCCTCCTTGTATAAATCCTGGTTGCTGTCTCTTTATGAGGAGTTGTGGCCCGTTGTCAGGCAACGTGG
CGTGGTGTGCACTGTGTTTGCTGACGCAACCCCCACTGGTTGGGGCATTGCCACCACCTGTCAGCTCCTT
TCCGGGACTTTCGCTTTCCCCCTCCCTATTGCCACGGCGGAACTCATCGCCGCCTGCCTTGCCCGCTGCT
GGACAGGGGCTCGGCTGTTGGGCACTGACAATTCCGTGGTGTTGTCGGGGAAATCATCGTCCTTTCCTTG
GCTGCTCGCCTGTGTTGCCACCTGGATTCTGCGCGGGACGTCCTTCTGCTACGTCCCTTCGGCCCTCAAT
CCAGCGGACCTTCCTTCCCGCGGCCTGCTGCCGGCTCTGCGGCCTCTTCCGCGTCTTCGCCTTCGCCCTC
AGACGAGTCGGATCTCCCTTTGGGCCGCCTCCCCGCATCGATACCGTCGACCTCGATCGAGACCTAGAAA
AACATGGAGCAATCACAAGTAGCAATACAGCAGCTACCAATGCTGATTGTGCCTGGCTAGAAGCACAAGA
GGAGGAGGAGGTGGGTTTTCCAGTCACACCTCAGGTACCTTTAAGACCAATGACTTACAAGGCAGCTGTA
GATCTTAGCCACTTTTTAAAAGAAAAGGGGGGACTGGAAGGGCTAATTCACTCCCAACGAAGACAAGATA
TCCTTGATCTGTGGATCTACCACACACAAGGCTACTTCCCTGATTGGCAGAACTACACACCAGGGCCAGG
GATCAGATATCCACTGACCTTTGGATGGTGCTACAAGCTAGTACCAGTTGAGCAAGAGAAGGTAGAAGAA
GCCAATGAAGGAGAGAACACCCGCTTGTTACACCCTGTGAGCCTGCATGGGATGGATGACCCGGAGAGAG
AAGTATTAGAGTGGAGGTTTGACAGCCGCCTAGCATTTCATCACATGGCCCGAGAGCTGCATCCGGACTG
TACTGGGTCTCTCTGGTTAGACCAGATCTGAGCCTGGGAGCTCTCTGGCTAACTAGGGAACCCACTGCTT
AAGCCTCAATAAAGCTTGCCTTGAGTGCTTCAAGTAGTGTGTGCCCGTCTGTTGTGTGACTCTGGTAACT
AGAGATCCCTCAGACCCTTTTAGTCAGTGTGGAAAATCTCTAGCAGCATGTGAGCAAAAGGCCAGCAAAA
GGCCAGGAACCGTAAAAAGGCCGCGTTGCTGGCGTTTTTCCATAGGCTCCGCCCCCCTGACGAGCATCAC
AAAAATCGACGCTCAAGTCAGAGGTGGCGAAACCCGACAGGACTATAAAGATACCAGGCGTTTCCCCCTG
GAAGCTCCCTCGTGCGCTCTCCTGTTCCGACCCTGCCGCTTACCGGATACCTGTCCGCCTTTCTCCCTTC
GGGAAGCGTGGCGCTTTCTCATAGCTCACGCTGTAGGTATCTCAGTTCGGTGTAGGTCGTTCGCTCCAAG
CTGGGCTGTGTGCACGAACCCCCCGTTCAGCCCGACCGCTGCGCCTTATCCGGTAACTATCGTCTTGAGT
CCAACCCGGTAAGACACGACTTATCGCCACTGGCAGCAGCCACTGGTAACAGGATTAGCAGAGCGAGGTA
TGTAGGCGGTGCTACAGAGTTCTTGAAGTGGTGGCCTAACTACGGCTACACTAGAAGAACAGTATTTGGT
ATCTGCGCTCTGCTGAAGCCAGTTACCTTCGGAAAAAGAGTTGGTAGCTCTTGATCCGGCAAACAAACCA
CCGCTGGTAGCGGTGGTTTTTTTGTTTGCAAGCAGCAGATTACGCGCAGAAAAAAAGGATCTCAAGAAGA
TCCTTTGATCTTTTCTACGGGGTCTGACGCTCAGTGGAACGAAAACTCACGTTAAGGGATTTTGGTCATG
AGATTATCAAAAAGGATCTTCACCTAGATCCTTTTAAATTAAAAATGAAGTTTTAAATCAATCTAAAGTA
TATATGAGTAAACTTGGTCTGACAGTTACCAATGCTTAATCAGTGAGGCACCTATCTCAGCGATCTGTCT
ATTTCGTTCATCCATAGTTGCCTGACTCCCCGTCGTGTAGATAACTACGATACGGGAGGGCTTACCATCT
GGCCCCAGTGCTGCAATGATACCGCGAGACCCACGCTCACCGGCTCCAGATTTATCAGCAATAAACCAGC
CAGCCGGAAGGGCCGAGCGCAGAAGTGGTCCTGCAACTTTATCCGCCTCCATCCAGTCTATTAATTGTTG
CCGGGAAGCTAGAGTAAGTAGTTCGCCAGTTAATAGTTTGCGCAACGTTGTTGCCATTGCTACAGGCATC
GTGGTGTCACGCTCGTCGTTTGGTATGGCTTCATTCAGCTCCGGTTCCCAACGATCAAGGCGAGTTACAT
GATCCCCCATGTTGTGCAAAAAAGCGGTTAGCTCCTTCGGTCCTCCGATCGTTGTCAGAAGTAAGTTGGC
CGCAGTGTTATCACTCATGGTTATGGCAGCACTGCATAATTCTCTTACTGTCATGCCATCCGTAAGATGC
TTTTCTGTGACTGGTGAGTACTCAACCAAGTCATTCTGAGAATAGTGTATGCGGCGACCGAGTTGCTCTT
GCCCGGCGTCAATACGGGATAATACCGCGCCACATAGCAGAACTTTAAAAGTGCTCATCATTGGAAAACG
TTCTTCGGGGCGAAAACTCTCAAGGATCTTACCGCTGTTGAGATCCAGTTCGATGTAACCCACTCGTGCA
CCCAACTGATCTTCAGCATCTTTTACTTTCACCAGCGTTTCTGGGTGAGCAAAAACAGGAAGGCAAAATG
CCGCAAAAAAGGGAATAAGGGCGACACGGAAATGTTGAATACTCATACTCTTCCTTTTTCAATATTATTG
AAGCATTTATCAGGGTTATTGTCTCATGAGCGGATACATATTTGAATGTATTTAGAAAAATAAACAAATA
GGGGTTCCGCGCACATTTCCCCGAAAAGTGCCACCTGAC
