>Addgene plasmid #27358 | LeGO-iG | addgene partial sequence | sequence record 33675 | 27358 with U6 (5' cagtgcaggggaaagaatagtagac 3')
CTAAAGAATTACAAAAACAAATTACAAAAATTCAAAATTTTCGGGTTTATTACAGGGACAGCAGAGATCC
AGTTTGGTTAGTACCGGGCCCGCTCTAGAGATCCGACGCGCCATCTCTAGGCCCGCGCCGGCCCCCTCGC
ACAGACTTGTGGGAGAAGCTCGGCTACTCCCCTGCCCCGGTTAATTTGCATATAATATTTCCTAGTAACT
ATAGAGGCTTAATGTGCGATAAAAGACAGATAATCTGTTCTTTTTAATACTAGCTACATTTTACATGATA
GGCTTGGATTTCTATAAGAGATACAAATACTAAATTATTATTTTAAAAAACAGCACAAAAGGAAACTCAC
CCTAACTGTAAAGTAATTGTGTGTTTTGAGACTATAAATATCCCTTGGAGAAAAGCCTTGTTAACGCGCG
GTGACCCTCGAGGTCGACGGTATCGATAAGCTCGCTTCACGAGATTCCAGCAGGTCGAGGGACCTAATAA
CTTCGTATAGCATACATTATACGAAGTTATATTAAGGGTTCCAAGCTTAAGCGGCCGGCCGCTGAAAGAC
CCCACCTGTAGGTTTGGCAAGCTAGCTGCAGTAACGCCATTTTGCAAGGCATGGAAAAATACCAAACCAA
GAATAGAGAAGTTCAGATCAAGGGCGGGTACATGAAAATAGCTAACGTTGGGCCAAACAGGATATCTGCG
GTGAGCAGTTTCGGCCCCGGCCCGGGGCCAAGAACAGATGGTCACCGCAGTTTCGGCCCCGGCCCGAGGC
CAAGAACAGATGGTCCCCAGATATGGCCCAACCCTCAGCAGTTTCTTAAGACCCATCAGATGTTTCCAGG
CTCCCCCAAGGACCTGAAATGACCCTGCGCCTTATTTGAATTAACCAATCAGCCTGCTTCTCGCTTCTGT
TCGCGCGCTTCTGCTTCCCGAGCTCTATAAAAGAGCTCA
