>Addgene plasmid #27358 | LeGO-iG | addgene partial sequence | sequence record 33676 | 27358 with EGFP-N
GCTCCTCGCCCTTGCTCACCATGGTTGTGGCCATATTATCATCGTGTTTTTCAAAGGAAAACCACGTCCC
CGTGGTTCGGGGGGCCTAGACGTTTTTTTAACCTCGACTAAACACATGTAAAGCATGTGCACCGAGGCCC
CAGATCAGATCCCATACAATGGGGTACCTTCTGGGCATCCTTCAGCCCCTTGTTGAATACGCTTGAGGAG
AGCCATTTGACTCTTTCCACAACTATCCAACTCACAACGTGGCACTGGGGTTGTGCCGCCTTTGCAGGTG
TATCTTATACACGTGGCTTTTGGCCGCAGAGGCACCTGTCGCCAGGTGGGGGGTTCCGCTGCCTGCAAAG
GGTCGCTACAGACGTTGTTTGTCTTCAAGAAGCTTCCAGAGGAACTGCTTCCTTCACGACATTCAACAGA
CCTTGCATTCCTTTGGCGAGAGGGGAAAGACCCCTAGGAATGCTCGTCAAGAAGACAGGGCCAGGTTTCC
GGGCCCTCACATTGCCAAAAGACGGCAATATGGTGGAAAATAACATATAGACAAACGCACACCGGCCTTA
TTCCAAGCGGCTTCGGCCAGTAACGTTAGGGGGGGGGGAGGGAGAG
